>Addgene plasmid #40809 | pMCL-HA-MAPKK1-11A55B [S218E/S222D] | addgene partial sequence | sequence record 54556 | CMV-F 5'-CGCAAATGGGCGGTAGGCGTG-3'
ACCGTCAGATCTCTAGAAGCTGGGTACCACGCGTCATATGGCTTACCCATACGATGTTCCAGATTACGCT
AGCCTGGGATCCGGCGGAGTTGGAAGCGCGTTACCCGGGTCCAAAATGCCCAAGAAGAAGCCGACGCCCA
TCCAGCTGAACCCGGCCCCCGACGGCTCTGCAGTTAACGGGACCAGCTCTGCGGAGACCAACTTGGAGGC
CTTGCAGAAGAAGCTGGAGGAGCTAGAGCTTGATGAGCAGCAGCGAAAGCGCCTTGAGGCCTTTCTTACC
CAGAAGCAGAAGGTGGGAGAACTGAAGGATGACGACTTTGAGAAGATCAGTGAGCTGGGGGCTGGCAATG
GCGGTGTGGTGTTCAAGGTCTCCCACAAGCCTTCTGGCCTGGTCATGGCCAGAAAGCTAATTCATCTGGA
GATCAAACCCGCAATCCGGAACCAGATCATAAGGGAGCTGCAGGTTCTGCATGAGTGCAACTCTCCGTAC
ATCGTGGGCTTCTATGGTGCGTTCTACAGCGATGGCGAGATCAGTATCTGCATGGAGCACATGGATGGAG
GTTCTCTGGATCAAGTCCTGAAGAAAGCTGGAAGAATTCCTGAACAAATTTTAGGAAAAGTTAGCATTGC
TGTAATAAAAGGCCTGACATATCTGAGGGAGAAGCACAAGATCATGCACAGAGATGTCAAGCCCTCCAAC
ATCCTAGTCAACTCCCGTGGGGAGATCAAGCTCTGTGACTTTGGGGTCAGCGGGCAGCTCATCGACGAGA
TGGCCAACGACTTCGTGGGCACA
