[The description below was written by a language model from this plasmid's Addgene catalogue record.]
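Description:
pMCL-HA-MAPKK1-11A55B [S218E/S222D] is a mammalian expression plasmid of about 11.7 kb built on a modified version of the Invitrogen pCEP4 backbone (roughly 10.2 kb without insert). It is propagated in E. coli under ampicillin selection, and it carries a hygromycin marker for selecting transfected mammalian cells. The record notes that the backbone was modified but refers to an attached map for the details. No feature table is provided, so individual backbone elements such as replication origins are not itemised here. The unmodified pCEP4 parent is generally known as an EBV-based episomal vector, but whether those elements are retained in this derivative is not stated.

The payload is an approximately 1.5 kb human MAP2K1 cDNA (also called MEK1, MKK1 or MAPKK1), cloned between BamHI and HindIII sites, both of which are preserved. Expression is driven by the CMV promoter. The protein is produced with an N-terminal HA epitope tag supplied by the backbone, which allows detection or immunoprecipitation with anti-HA antibodies.

The insert carries two substitutions, S218E and S222D. These replace the two activation-loop serines that upstream kinases normally phosphorylate with acidic residues that mimic the phosphorylated state. The associated publication concerns the transformation of mammalian cells by constitutively active MAP kinase kinase, and this fits the construct's use as an activated MEK1 allele. Expressing it should switch on the downstream ERK/MAP kinase pathway independently of upstream signalling, for example in studies of proliferation, transformation or pathway-dependent gene expression.
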