Addgene plasmid #40809: pMCL-HA-MAPKK1-11A55B [S218E/S222D]
Depositing lab: Natalie Ahn. Depositing organization: University of Colorado, Boulder. Publication: Transformation of mammalian cells by constitutively active MAP kinase kinase. Mansour SJ, Matten WT, Hermann AS, Candia JM, Rong S, Fukasawa K, Vande Woude GF, Ahn NG. Science. 1994 Aug 12;265(5174):966-70. 10.1126/science.8052857 PubMed 8052857.
Backbone
  Vector backbone: pCEP4
  Backbone manufacturer: Invitrogen
  Backbone size w/o insert (bp): 10200
  Total vector size (bp): 11700
  Modifications to backbone: See attached map & info
  Vector type: Mammalian Expression
  Selectable markers: Hygromycin
Growth in bacteria
  Bacterial resistance: Ampicillin, 100 μg/mL
  Growth temperature: 37°C
  Growth strain: XL1 Blue
  Copy number: Unknown
Gene/Insert
  Gene/Insert name: MAP2K1 (alt name: MKK1)
  Species: H. sapiens (human)
  Insert size (bp): 1500
  Mutation: S218E, S222D
  GenBank ID: NM_002755
  Entrez Gene: MAP2K1 (a.k.a. CFC3, MAPKK1, MEK1, MEL, MKK1, PRKMK1)
  Promoter: CMV
  Tag / fusion protein: HA (N terminal on backbone)
  Cloning method: Restriction Enzyme; 5′ cloning site BamH1 (not destroyed); 3′ cloning site HindIII (not destroyed)
  Sequencing primers: 5′ CMV
Terms and licenses: Academic/Nonprofit Terms; Industry Terms: Not Available to Industry
How to cite: pMCL-HA-MAPKK1-11A55B [S218E/S222D] was a gift from Natalie Ahn (Addgene plasmid # 40809 ; http://n2t.net/addgene:40809 ; RRID:Addgene_40809)
